>Addgene plasmid #187464 | pAAV_hSyn1_AchLightG | addgene full sequence | sequence record 369600 | Addgene NGS Result
CTGCGCGCTCGCTCGCTCACTGAGGCCGCCCGGGCGTCGGGCGACCTTTGGTCGCCCGGCCTCAGTGAGC
GAGCGAGCGCGCAGAGAGGGAGTGGCCAACTCCATCACTAGGGGTTCCTGCGGCCGCACGCGTGTGTCTA
GACTGCAGAGGGCCCTGCGTATGAGTGCAAGTGGGTTTTAGGACCAGGATGAGGCGGGGTGGGGGTGCCT
ACCTGACGACCGACCCCGACCCACTGGACAAGCACCCAACCCCCATTCCCCAAATTGCGCATCCCCTATC
AGAGAGGGGGAGGGGAAACAGGATGCGGCGAGGCGCGTGCGCACTGCCAGCTTCAGCACCGCGGACAGTG
CCTTCGCCCCCGCCTGGCGGCGCGCGCCACCGCCGCCTCAGCACTGAAGGCGCGCTGACGTCACTCGCCG
GTCCCCCGCAAACTCCCCTTCCCGGCCACCTTGGTCGCGTCCGCGCCGCCGCCGGCCCAGCCGGACCGCA
CCACGCGAGGCGCGAGATAGGGGGGCACGGGCGCGACCATCTGCGCTGCGGCGCCGGCGACTCAGCGCTG
CCTCAGTCTGCGGTGGGCAGCGGAGGAGTCGTGTCGTGCCTGAGAGCGCAGTCGAGATTAATTAACTCGA
GCAGGTAAGTATCAAGGTTACAAGACAGGTTTAAGGAGACCAATAGAAACTGGGCTTGTCGAGACAGAGA
AGACTCTTGCGTTTCTGATAGGCACCTATTGGTCTTACTGACATCCACTTTGCCTTTCTCTCCACAGGTG
CTAGCGTTTAAACGGTACCGGATCCGCTTGCCACCATGGAGACAGACACACTCCTGCTATGGGTACTGCT
GCTCTGGGTTCCAGGTTCCACTGGTGACACAAGTTTGTACAAAAAAGTTGGCACCACCTTGCACAATAAC
AGTACAACCTCGCCTTTGTTTCCAAACATCAGCTCCTCCTGGATACACAGCCCCTCCGATGCAGGGCTGC
CCCCGGGAACCGTCACTCATTTCGGCAGCTACAATGTTTCTCGAGCAGCTGGCAATTTCTCCTCTCCAGA
CGGTACCACCGATGACCCTCTGGGAGGTCATACCGTCTGGCAAGTGGTCTTCATCGCTTTCTTAACGGGC
ATCCTGGCCTTGGTGACCATCATCGGCAACATCCTGGTAATTGTGTCATTTAAGGTCAACAAGCAGCTGA
AGACAGTCAACAACTACTTCCTCTTAAGCCTGGCCTGTGCCGATCTGATTATCGGGGTCATTTCAATGAA
TCTGTTTACGACCTACATCATCATGAATCGATGGGCCTTAGGGAACTTGGCCTGTGACCTCTGGCTTGCC
ATTGACTACGTAGCCAGCAATGCCTCTGTTATGAATCTTCTGGTCATCAGCTTTGACAGATACTTTTCCA
TCACGAGGCCGCTCACGTACCGAGCCAAACGAACAACAAAGAGAGCCGGTGTGATGATCGGTCTGGCTTG
GGTCATCTCCTTTGTCCTTTGGGCTCCTGCCATCTTGTTCTGGCAATACTTTGTTGGAAAGAGAACTGTG
CCTCCGGGAGAGTGCTTCATTCAGTTCCTCAGTGAGCCCACCATTACTTTTGGCACAGCCATCGCTGCTT
TTTATATGCCTGTCACCATTATGACTATTTTATACTGGAGGATCTATAGGATTGCTCAGAAACAGCTGAG
CTCACTCATTAACGTCTATATCAAGGCCGACAAGCAGAAGAACGGCATCAAGGCGAACTTCAAGATCCGC
CACAACATCGAGGACGGCGGCGTGCAGCTCGCCTACCACTACCAGCAGAACACCCCCATCGGCGACGGCC
CCGTGCTGCTGCCCGACAACCACTACCTGAGCGTGCAGTCCAAACTTTCGAAAGACCCCAACGAGAAGCG
CGATCACATGGTCCTGCTGGAGTTCGTGACCGCCGCCGGGATCACTCTCGGCATGGACGAGCTGTACAAG
GGCGGTACCGGAGGGAGCATGGTGAGCAAGGGCGAGGAGCTGTTCACCGGGGTGGTGCCCATCCTGGTCG
AGCTGGACGGCGACGTAAACGGCCACAAGTTCAGCGTGTCCGGCGAGGGTGAGGGCGATGCCACCTACGG
CAAGCTGACCCTGAAGTTCATCTGCACCACCGGCAAGCTGCCCGTGCCCTGGCCCACCCTCGTGACCACC
CTGACCTACGGCGTGCAGTGCTTCAGCCGCTACCCCGACCACATGAAGCAGCACGACTTCTTCAAGTCCG
CCATGCCCGAAGGCTACATCCAGGAGCGCACCATCTTCTTCAAGGACGACGGCAACTACAAGACCCGCGC
CGAGGTGAAGTTCGAGGGCGACACCCTGGTGAACCGCATCGAGCTGAAGGGCATCGACTTCAAGGAGGAC
GGCAACATCCTGGGGCACAAGCTGGAGTACAACAATCATGACCAACTGAAAAGAGAAACTAAAGTCGCCA
AGACCCTCAGTGCGATCTTGCTTGCCTTCATCATCACTTGGACCCCATACAACATCATGGTTCTGGTGAA
CACCTTTTGTGACAGCTGCATACCCAAAACCTTTTGGAATCTGGGCTACTGGCTGTGCTACATCAACAGC
ACCGTGAACCCCGTGTGCTATGCTCTGTGCAACAAAACATTCAGAACCACTTTCAAGATGCTGCTGCTGT
GCCAGTGTGACAAAAAAAAGAGGCGCAAGCAGCAGTACCAGCAGAGACAGTCGGTCATTTTTCACAAGCG
CGCACCCGAGCAGGCCTTGTAGGCGGCAAGCTTATCGATAATCAACCTCTGGATTACAAAATTTGTGAAA
GATTGACTGGTATTCTTAACTATGTTGCTCCTTTTACGCTATGTGGATACGCTGCTTTAATGCCTTTGTA
TCATGCTATTGCTTCCCGTATGGCTTTCATTTTCTCCTCCTTGTATAAATCCTGGTTGCTGTCTCTTTAT
GAGGAGTTGTGGCCCGTTGTCAGGCAACGTGGCGTGGTGTGCACTGTGTTTGCTGACGCAACCCCCACTG
GTTGGGGCATTGCCACCACCTGTCAGCTCCTTTCCGGGACTTTCGCTTTCCCCCTCCCTATTGCCACGGC
GGAACTCATCGCCGCCTGCCTTGCCCGCTGCTGGACAGGGGCTCGGCTGTTGGGCACTGACAATTCCGTG
GTGTTGTCGGGGAAATCATCGTCCTTTCCTTGGCTGCTCGCCTGTGTTGCCACCTGGATTCTGCGCGGGA
CGTCCTTCTGCTACGTCCCTTCGGCCCTCAATCCAGCGGACCTTCCTTCCCGCGGCCTGCTGCCGGCTCT
GCGGCCTCTTCCGCGTCTTCGCCTTCGCCCTCAGACGAGTCGGATCTCCCTTTGGGCCGCCTCCCCGCTC
TCGAGATACGTACGACTGTGCCTTCTAGTTGCCAGCCATCTGTTGTTTGCCCCTCCCCCGTGCCTTCCTT
GACCCTGGAAGGTGCCACTCCCACTGTCCTTTCCTAATAAAATGAGGAAATTGCATCGCATTGTCTGAGT
AGGTGTCATTCTATTCTGGGGGGTGGGGTGGGGCAGGACAGCAAGGGGGAGGATTGGGAAGACAATAGCA
GGCATGCTGGGGATGCGGTGGGCTCTATGGCTTCTGAGGCGGAAAGATCTCACGTGCGGACCGAGCGGCC
GCAGGAACCCCTAGTGATGGAGTTGGCCACTCCCTCTCTGCGCGCTCGCTCGCTCACTGAGGCCGGGCGA
CCAAAGGTCGCCCGACGCCCGGGCTTTGCCCGGGCGGCCTCAGTGAGCGAGCGAGCGCGCAGCTGCCTGC
AGGGGCGCCTGATGCGGTATTTTCTCCTTACGCATCTGTGCGGTATTTCACACCGCATA
[95 nt withheld, positions 3840-3934]
T
[46 nt withheld, positions 3936-3981]
C
[141 nt withheld, positions 3983-4123]
CCTTTGACGTTGGAGTCCACGTTCTTT
[37 nt withheld, positions 4151-4187]
ACTCTATCTCGGGCTATTCTTTTGATTTATAAGGGATTTTGCCGATTTCGGTCTATTGGTTAAAAAATGA
GCTGATTTAACAAAAATTTAACGCGAATTTTAACAAAATATTAACGTTTACAATTTTATGGTGCACTCTC
AGTACAATCTGCTCTGATGCCGCATAGTTAAGCCAGCCCCGACACCCGCCAACACCCGCTGACGCGCCCT
GACGGGCTTGTCTGCTCCCGGCATCCGCTTACAGACAAGCTGTGACCGTCTCCGGGAGCTGCATGTGTCA
GAGGTTTTCACCGTCATCACCGAAACGCGCGAGACGAAAGGGCCTCGTGATACGCCTATTTTTATAGGTT
AATGTCATGATAATAATGGTTTCTTAGACGTCAGGTGGCACTTTTCGGGGAAATGTGCGCGGAACCCCTA
TTTGTTTATTTTTCTAAATACATTCAAATATGTATCCGCTCATGAGACAATAACCCTGATAAATGCTTCA
ATAATATTGAAAAAGGAAGAGTATGAGTATTCAACATTTCCGTGTCGCCCTTATTCCCTTTTTTGCGGCA
TTTTGCCTTCCTGTTTTTGCTCACCCAGAAACGCTGGTGAAAGTAAAAGATGCTGAAGATCAGTTGGGTG
CACGAGTGGGTTACATCGAACTGGATCTCAACAGCGGTAAGATCCTTGAGAGTTTTCGCCCCGAAGAACG
TTTTCCAATGATGAGCACTTTTAAAGTTCTGCTATGTGGCGCGGTATTATCCCGTATTGACGCCGGGCAA
GAGCAACTCGGTCGCCGCATACACTATTCTCAGAATGACTTGGTTGAGTACTCACCAGTCACAGAAAAGC
ATCTTACGGATGGCATGACAGTAAGAGAATTATGCAGTGCTGCCATAACCATGAGTGATAACACTGCGGC
CAACTTACTTCTGACAACGATCGGAGGACCGAAGGAGCTAACCGCTTTTTTGCACAACATGGGGGATCAT
GTAACTCGCCTTGATCGTTGGGAACCGGAGCTGAATGAAGCCATACCAAACGACGAGCGTGACACCACGA
TGCCTGTAGCAATGGCAACAACGTTGCGCAAACTATTAACTGGCGAACTACTTACTCTAGCTTCCCGGCA
ACAATTAATAGACTGGATGGAGGCGGATAAAGTTGCAGGACCACTTCTGCGCTCGGCCCTTCCGGCTGGC
TGGTTTATTGCTGATAAATCTGGAGCCGGTGAGCGTGGGTCTCGCGGTATCATTGCAGCACTGGGGCCAG
ATGGTAAGCCCTCCCGTATCGTAGTTATCTACACGACGGGGAGTCAGGCAACTATGGATGAACGAAATAG
ACAGATCGCTGAGATAGGTGCCTCACTGATTAAGCATTGGTAACTGTCAGACCAAGTTTACTCATATATA
CTTTAGATTGATTTAAAACTTCATTTTTAATTTAAAAGGATCTAGGTGAAGATCCTTTTTGATAATCTCA
TGACCAAAATCCCTTAACGTGAGTTTTCGTTCCACTGAGCGTCAGACCCCGTAGAAAAGATCAAAGGATC
TTCTTGAGATCCTTTTTTTCTGCGCGTAATCTGCTGCTTGCAAACAAAAAAACCACCGCTACCAGCGGTG
GTTTGTTTGCCGGATCAAGAGCTACCAACTCTTTTTCCGAAGGTAACTGGCTTCAGCAGAGCGCAGATAC
CAAATACTGTTCTTCTAGTGTAGCCGTAGTTAGGCCACCACTTCAAGAACTCTGTAGCACCGCCTACATA
CCTCGCTCTGCTAATCCTGTTACCAGTGGCTGCTGCCAGTGGCGATAAGTCGTGTCTTACCGGGTTGGAC
TCAAGACGATAGTTACCGGATAAGGCGCAGCGGTCGGGCTGAACGGGGGGTTCGTGCACACAGCCCAGCT
TGGAGCGAACGACCTACACCGAACTGAGATACCTACAGCGTGAGCTATGAGAAAGCGCCACGCTTCCCGA
AGGGAGAAAGGCGGACAGGTATCCGGTAAGCGGCAGGGTCGGAACAGGAGAGCGCACGAGGGAGCTTCCA
GGGGGAAACGCCTGGTATCTTTATAGTCCTGTCGGGTTTCGCCACCTCTGACTTGAGCGTCGATTTTTGT
GATGCTCGTCAGGGGGGCGGAGCCTATGGAAAAACGCCAGCAACGCGGCCTTTTTACGGTTCCTGGCCTT
TTGCTGGCCTTTTGCTCACATGTCCTGCAGGCAG
Features (pLannotate 1.2.2; 17 found; start..end, strand, type, name):
      1..28      +  repeat_region  AAV2 ITR (fragment): inverted terminal repeat of adeno-associated virus serotype 2 inverted
     28..119     -  repeat_region  AAV2 ITR (fragment): inverted terminal repeat of adeno-associated virus serotype 2 inverted
    164..611     +  promoter       hSyn promoter: human synapsin I promoter; confers neuron-specific expression (Kügler et al., 2003)
    635..767     +  intron         chimeric intron: chimera between introns from human β-globin and immunoglobulin heavy chain genes
    806..868     +  sig_peptide    Igκ leader: leader sequence from mouse immunoglobulin κ light chain
    870..887     +  protein_bind   attB1 (fragment): mutant version of attB; core recombination site for the Gateway® BP reaction BP Clonase™
   1679..2413    +  CDS            cEGFP: cEGFP is a basic (constitutively fluorescent) green fluorescent protein published in 2008, derived from Aequorea victoria.
   2770..3358    +  misc_feature   WPRE: woodchuck hepatitis virus posttranscriptional regulatory element
   3376..3600    +  polyA_signal   bGH poly(A) signal: bovine growth hormone polyadenylation signal
   3643..3783    +  repeat_region  AAV2 ITR: inverted terminal repeat of adeno-associated virus serotype 2 inverted
   3788..3839    -  misc_feature   bom (fragment): basis of mobility region from pBR322
   3858..4313    +  rep_origin     f1 ori (sequence partly withheld): f1 bacteriophage origin of replication; arrow indicates direction of (+) strand synthesis
   4314..4363    -  misc_feature   bom (fragment): basis of mobility region from pBR322
   4465..4500    -  CDS            rop (fragment): Rop protein, which maintains plasmids at low copy number; rop
   4595..4699    +  promoter       AmpR promoter: bla
   4700..5560    +  CDS            AmpR: β-lactamase; bla; confers resistance to ampicillin, carbenicillin, and related antibiotics
   5731..6319    +  rep_origin     ori: high-copy-number ColE1/pMB1/pBR322/pUC origin of replication
