[The description below was written by a language model from this plasmid's Addgene catalogue record and pLannotate feature annotations shown in this document.]
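Description:
pAAV_hSyn1_AchLightG is a 6,391 bp adeno-associated virus transfer plasmid built on the pAAV.hSynapsin1 backbone and designed to express the green fluorescent acetylcholine indicator AchLightG in neurons. In bacteria it is maintained through a high-copy ColE1/pUC-type origin and selected with ampicillin via the β-lactamase gene. An f1 phage origin is also present, along with small remnants of pBR322 bom and rop sequences. As is usual for ITR-containing plasmids, which are prone to rearrangement, it is propagated in a recombination-deficient strain.

The expression cassette lies between AAV2 inverted terminal repeats, the cis elements needed for replication and packaging of the intervening DNA into AAV particles. The left ITR is annotated only as fragments, while the right one is annotated in full. Transcription is driven by the human synapsin-1 promoter, which restricts expression to neurons, followed by a chimeric β-globin/immunoglobulin intron that promotes efficient mRNA processing. The synthetic insert of about 1.95 kb, cloned between BamHI and EcoRI sites, begins with a mouse Igκ leader peptide that directs the protein into the secretory pathway for delivery to the cell surface. Within the open reading frame, the annotation identifies a GFP-derived segment as the fluorescent reporter module. The flanking sensor sequences are unannotated, and the record does not state what scaffold they derive from. A short attB1-like match after the leader is probably incidental. A WPRE and the bovine growth hormone polyadenylation signal follow the coding sequence to enhance transcript stability and termination.

The construct is used to produce recombinant AAV, or for direct transfection, for optical monitoring of acetylcholine in neuronal cells.
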