Addgene plasmid #187464: pAAV_hSyn1_AchLightG
Purpose: Expresses green acetylcholine indicator AchLightG in neuronal cells
Depositing lab: Tommaso Patriarchi. Depositing organization: University of Zurich. Publication: Sensitive multicolor indicators for monitoring norepinephrine in vivo. Kagiampaki Z, Rohner V, Kiss C, Curreli S, Dieter A, Wilhelm M, Harada M, Duss SN, Dernic J, Bhat MA, Zhou X, Ravotto L, Ziebarth T, Wasielewski LM, Sonmez L, Benke D, Weber B, Bohacek J, Reiner A, Wiegert JS, Fellin T, Patriarchi T. Nat Methods. 2023 Sep;20(9):1426-1436. doi: 10.1038/s41592-023-01959-z. PubMed 37474807.
Backbone
  Vector backbone: pAAV.hSynapsin1
  Backbone manufacturer: Viral Vector Facility - University of Zurich
  Backbone size w/o insert (bp): 4441
  Total vector size (bp): 6391
  Vector type: AAV
Growth in bacteria
  Bacterial resistance: Ampicillin, 100 μg/mL
  Growth temperature: 30°C
  Growth strain: NEB Stable
  Copy number: Unknown
Gene/Insert
  Gene/Insert name: AchLightG
  Species: Synthetic
  Insert size (bp): 1950
  Promoter: human Synapsin-1
  Tag / fusion protein: Igκ leader (N terminal on insert)
  Cloning method: Restriction Enzyme; 5′ cloning site BamHI (not destroyed); 3′ cloning site EcoRI (not destroyed)
  Sequencing primers: 5′ gtaagtatcaaggttacaagacaggttt; 3′ gcatgatacaaaggcattaaagcagc
Terms and licenses: Academic/Nonprofit Terms; Industry Terms: Not Available to Industry
How to cite: pAAV_hSyn1_AchLightG was a gift from Tommaso Patriarchi (Addgene plasmid # 187464 ; http://n2t.net/addgene:187464 ; RRID:Addgene_187464)
